>Addgene plasmid #40172 | pGL2B-HIF1A prom | addgene partial sequence | sequence record 52373 | LucNRev 5'-CCTTATGCAGTTGCTCTCC-3'
GCCGGGCCTTTCTTTATGTTTTTGGCGTCTTCCATTTTACCAACAGTACCGGAATGCNNAGCTTAAGCGA
CGAAGAGGGTGATCCTCCTGTCCCCTCAGACGAGGCAGCACTGTGCACTGAGGAGCTGAGGCAGCGTCAG
GGGGCGGGCAAGGGCGGAGGCGCGCTCGGGCGCGCGGGGAGGGGAGAGGGGGCGGGAGCGCGCCCGCTCG
CCTGC
