>Addgene plasmid #40172 | pGL2B-HIF1A prom | addgene partial sequence | sequence record 53393 | pGL2-Fwd 5'-ggtacgtggaggttttacttgc-3'
AACATAAAATGAATGCAATTGTTGTTGTTAACTTGTTTATTGCAGCTTATAATGGTTACAAATAAAGCAA
TAGCATCACAAATTTCACAAATAAAGCATTTTTTTCACTGCATTCTAGTTGTGGTTTGTCCAAACTCATC
AATGTATCTTATGGTACTGTAACTGAGCTAACATAACCCGGGAGGTACCTGTAGGAGAAGCCCGAGTAAT
TACTGTTAACAGAGGAATAAATTTGAGGGCAATAATAATGATGATAGGCCAGGCACTGTGGCTCATGCCT
GTAATCCCAGCACTTTGGGAACCCGAGGCGAGCGGACCACCTGAGGTCAGGAGTTCGAGAGCAGCCTGGC
CAACATGGTGAAACCTCGTCTCTACTAAAAATGGAAAAA
