[The description below was written by a language model from this plasmid's Addgene catalogue record.]
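Description:
pGL2B-HIF1A prom is a luciferase reporter plasmid for mammalian cells, built on Promega's pGL2B (pGL2-Basic) backbone. That backbone is a promoterless reporter vector: it carries a firefly luciferase coding sequence downstream of a multiple cloning site but lacks its own eukaryotic promoter or enhancer, so luciferase output depends on whatever regulatory DNA is cloned upstream. The plasmid is maintained in E. coli as a high-copy construct under ampicillin selection. No feature table accompanies the record, so the exact origin of replication and other backbone elements are not itemised here, and no mammalian selection marker is listed.

The insert is a 2208 bp fragment of the human HIF1A promoter, placed between the KpnI and HindIII sites of the polylinker. Both sites were preserved, so the fragment can be excised or swapped. The record does not give the boundaries of the fragment relative to the HIF1A transcription start site, nor which regulatory motifs it contains. In this arrangement the HIF1A promoter fragment drives luciferase transcription, so light output after transfection serves as a readout of HIF1A promoter activity rather than of HIF-1α protein stability or HIF-1 transcriptional activity at hypoxia response elements.

The construct is suited to transient transfection assays that ask whether a treatment, signalling pathway or co-expressed factor changes transcription from the HIF1A gene. The associated publication concerns activation of hypoxia-inducible factor 1 by dysregulated cyclin E during mammary epithelial morphogenesis, which is consistent with its use to test whether HIF1A is regulated at the transcriptional level in that setting.
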