Addgene plasmid #40172: pGL2B-HIF1A prom
Depositing lab: Alex Minella. Depositing organization: Northwestern University. Publication: Hypoxia-inducible factor 1 is activated by dysregulated cyclin E during mammary epithelial morphogenesis. Sengupta T, Abraham G, Xu Y, Clurman BE, Minella AC. Mol Cell Biol. 2011 Sep;31(18):3885-95. Epub 2011 Jul 11. 10.1128/MCB.05089-11 PubMed 21746877.
Backbone
  Vector backbone: pGL2B
  Backbone manufacturer: Promega
  Modifications to backbone: addition of HIF1A promoter fragment
  Vector type: Mammalian Expression, Luciferase
Growth in bacteria
  Bacterial resistance: Ampicillin, 100 μg/mL
  Growth temperature: 37°C
  Growth strain: XL1 Blue
  Copy number: High Copy
Gene/Insert
  Gene/Insert name: HIF1A promoter fragment
  Species: H. sapiens (human)
  Insert size (bp): 2208
  Entrez Gene: HIF1A (a.k.a. HIF-1-alpha, HIF-1A, HIF-1alpha, HIF1, HIF1-ALPHA, MOP1, PASD8, bHLHe78)
  Cloning method: Restriction Enzyme; 5′ cloning site Kpn1 (not destroyed); 3′ cloning site Hind3 (not destroyed)
  Sequencing primers: 5′ pGL2 sequencing; 3′ pGL2 sequencing
Terms and licenses: Academic/Nonprofit Terms; Industry Terms: Not Available to Industry
How to cite: pGL2B-HIF1A prom was a gift from Alex Minella (Addgene plasmid # 40172 ; http://n2t.net/addgene:40172 ; RRID:Addgene_40172)
